Addgene plasmid #66409: HTR2A-Tango
Purpose: Expression of G protein-coupled receptors for PRESTO-Tango: parallel receptorome expression and screening via transcriptional output, with transcriptional activation following arrestin translocation
Depositing lab: Bryan Roth. Depositing organization: University of North Carolina at Chapel Hill. Publication: PRESTO-Tango as an open-source resource for interrogation of the druggable human GPCRome. Kroeze WK, Sassano MF, Huang XP, Lansu K, McCorvy JD, Giguere PM, Sciaky N, Roth BL. Nat Struct Mol Biol. 2015 May;22(5):362-9. doi: 10.1038/nsmb.3014. Epub 2015 Apr 20. PubMed 25895059.
Backbone
  Vector backbone: empty Tango
  Backbone size w/o insert (bp): 6632
  Vector type: Mammalian Expression
  Selectable markers: Neomycin (select with G418)
Growth in bacteria
  Bacterial resistance: Ampicillin, 100 μg/mL
  Growth temperature: 37°C
  Growth strain: DH5alpha
  Copy number: High Copy
Gene/Insert
  Gene/Insert name: HTR2A
  Species: H. sapiens (human)
  Insert size (bp): 1413
  Entrez Gene: HTR2A (a.k.a. 5-HT2A, HTR2)
  Promoter: CMV
  Tag / fusion protein: FLAG (N terminal on backbone)
  Cloning method: Restriction Enzyme; 5′ cloning site NotI (not destroyed); 3′ cloning site XhoI (unknown if destroyed)
  Sequencing primers: 5′ CMV-F; 3′ Tet-R
Terms and licenses: Academic/Nonprofit Terms; Industry Terms: Not Available to Industry
Depositor comments: Please note: Most of the PRESTO-Tango vectors do not contain the XhoI cut site downstream of the tTA sequence and instead carry an XbaI site. If you need to perform an XhoI digest we recommend sequencing with a forward primer at the C-terminus of tTA to determine which of the two sites is present. Suggested primer: 5-gagctccacttagacggcgagg-3. Original backbone was pcDNA3.1(+). These plasmids were generated as part of the Illuminating the Druggable Genome (IDG) program sponsored by the NIH Common Fund. The goal of this program is to identify, gather, and distribute information and resources for proteins that currently are not well-studied yet belong to commonly drug-targeted protein families: protein kinases, non-olfactory G-protein coupled receptors (GPCRs), and ion channels. The IDG program is designed to develop fundamental research tools for understudied proteins, elucidate their function, and disseminate the IDG-related resources and data to the greater scientific community.
How to cite: HTR2A-Tango was a gift from Bryan Roth (Addgene plasmid # 66409 ; http://n2t.net/addgene:66409 ; RRID:Addgene_66409)
