[The description below was written by a language model from this plasmid's Addgene catalogue record and pLannotate feature annotations shown in this document.]
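Description:
HTR2A-Tango is a mammalian expression plasmid from the PRESTO-Tango GPCR collection, built on an "empty Tango" backbone that was itself derived from pcDNA3.1(+). It is maintained in E. coli as a high-copy plasmid through a ColE1/pUC-type origin with ampicillin selection (AmpR under its own bla promoter), and it also carries an f1 origin. For mammalian cells, an SV40 early promoter drives a neomycin phosphotransferase gene with an SV40 polyadenylation signal, allowing G418 selection. Short annotated fragments such as an HIV-1 LTR piece, ble and lacI are small partial matches within the backbone rather than functional modules.

The payload is a single fusion open reading frame transcribed from the CMV enhancer/promoter and terminated by the bGH poly(A) signal; a T7 promoter lies just upstream. An N-terminal FLAG epitope supplied by the backbone precedes the human serotonin 5-HT2A receptor coding sequence (HTR2A, 1413 bp, inserted at NotI). This is followed by a fragment of the vasopressin V2 receptor (AVPR2) and then TetR and the VP16 activation domain, which together form the tTA transcription factor. In the Tango design, a V2 tail is used to strengthen arrestin recruitment. A protease cleavage site normally links the receptor to tTA, although no such site is annotated in the feature table. According to the record, the assay reads out transcriptional activation following arrestin translocation, so ligand activation of the receptor is converted into tTA-dependent reporter expression. The construct is intended for parallel screening of compounds across the druggable GPCRome. The depositor notes that many vectors in this series carry an XbaI rather than an XhoI site downstream of tTA.
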