Features (pLannotate 1.2.2; 24 found; start..end, strand, type, name):
     28..80      -  misc_feature   bom (fragment): basis of mobility region from pBR322
    235..614     +  enhancer       CMV enhancer: human cytomegalovirus immediate early enhancer
    615..818     +  promoter       CMV promoter: human cytomegalovirus (CMV) immediate early promoter
    814..847     +  LTR            5' LTR (truncated) (fragment): truncated 5' long terminal repeat (LTR) from HIV-1
    863..881     +  promoter       T7 promoter: promoter for bacteriophage T7 RNA polymerase
   1040..1060    +  CDS            3xFLAG (fragment): three tandem FLAG® epitope tags
   1073..2485    +  CDS            HTR2A (sequence withheld): 5HT2A_HUMAN - Also known as HTR2. Experimental evidence at protein level: Swiss-Prot protein existence level 1. (Microbial infection) Acts as a receptor for human JC polyomavirus/JCPyV. From Homo sapiens (Human).
   2498..2578    +  CDS            AVPR2 (fragment): V2R_HUMAN - Also known as ADHR, DIR, DIR3, V2R. Experimental evidence at protein level: Swiss-Prot protein existence level 1. Receptor for arginine vasopressin. The activity of this receptor is mediated by G proteins which activate adenylate cyclase. Involved in renal water reabsorption. From Homo sapiens (Human).
   2606..3219    +  CDS            TetR (fragment): tetracycline repressor TetR; tetR from transposon Tn10; TetR binds to the tetracycline operator tetO to inhibit transcription. This inhibition can be relieved by adding tetracycline or doxycycline.
   3371..3604    +  CDS            VP16 AD: transcriptional activation domain of herpes simplex virus protein VP16 (Triezenberg et al., 1988; Cousens et al., 1989); UL48
   3645..3869    +  polyA_signal   bGH poly(A) signal: bovine growth hormone polyadenylation signal
   3873..3894    +  promoter       SV40 promoter (fragment): SV40 enhancer and early promoter
   3915..4343    +  rep_origin     f1 ori (sequence partly withheld): f1 bacteriophage origin of replication; arrow indicates direction of (+) strand synthesis
   4357..4686    +  promoter       SV40 promoter: SV40 enhancer and early promoter
   4753..5544    +  CDS            neo: KKA2_KLEPN - Also known as kan, nptII. Experimental evidence at protein level: Swiss-Prot protein existence level 1. Resistance to kanamycin, neomycin, paromomycin, ribostamycin, butirosin and gentamicin B. From Klebsiella pneumoniae.
   5568..5726    +  CDS            ble (fragment): BLE_KLEPN - Experimental evidence at protein level: Swiss-Prot protein existence level 1. Binding protein with a strong affinity to the bleomycin family of antibiotics. Binds to CL990; an antimitotic-antibiotic compound. From Klebsiella pneumoniae.
   5721..5842    +  polyA_signal   SV40 poly(A) signal: SV40 polyadenylation signal
   5915..5931    -  protein_bind   lac operator: The lac repressor binds to the lac operator to inhibit transcription in E. coli. This inhibition can be relieved by adding lactose or isopropyl-β-D-thiogalactopyranoside (IPTG). lac repressor encoded by lacI
   5939..5969    -  promoter       lac promoter: promoter for the E. coli lac operon
   5984..6005    -  protein_bind   CAP binding site: CAP binding activates transcription in the presence of cAMP. E. coli catabolite activator protein
   6018..6110    -  CDS            lacI (fragment): lac repressor; lacI; The lac repressor binds to the lac operator to inhibit transcription in E. coli. This inhibition can be relieved by adding lactose or isopropyl-β-D-thiogalactopyranoside (IPTG).
   6293..6881    -  rep_origin     ori: high-copy-number ColE1/pMB1/pBR322/pUC origin of replication
   7052..7912    -  CDS            AmpR: β-lactamase; bla; confers resistance to ampicillin, carbenicillin, and related antibiotics
   7913..8017    -  promoter       AmpR promoter: bla
>Addgene plasmid #66409 | HTR2A-Tango | addgene full sequence | sequence record 244394 | Addgene NGS Result
GACGGATCGGGAGATCTCCCGATCCCCTATGGTGCACTCTCAGTACAATCTGCTCTGATGCCGCATAGTT
AAGCCAGTATCTGCTCCCTGCTTGTGTGTTGGAGGTCGCTGAGTAGTGCGCGAGCAAAATTTAAGCTACA
ACAAGGCAAGGCTTGACCGACAATTGCATGAAGAATCTGCTTAGGGTTAGGCGTTTTGCGCTGCTTCGCG
ATGTACGGGCCAGATATACGCGTTGACATTGATTATTGACTAGTTATTAATAGTAATCAATTACGGGGTC
ATTAGTTCATAGCCCATATATGGAGTTCCGCGTTACATAACTTACGGTAAATGGCCCGCCTGGCTGACCG
CCCAACGACCCCCGCCCATTGACGTCAATAATGACGTATGTTCCCATAGTAACGCCAATAGGGACTTTCC
ATTGACGTCAATGGGTGGAGTATTTACGGTAAACTGCCCACTTGGCAGTACATCAAGTGTATCATATGCC
AAGTACGCCCCCTATTGACGTCAATGACGGTAAATGGCCCGCCTGGCATTATGCCCAGTACATGACCTTA
TGGGACTTTCCTACTTGGCAGTACATCTACGTATTAGTCATCGCTATTACCATGGTGATGCGGTTTTGGC
AGTACATCAATGGGCGTGGATAGCGGTTTGACTCACGGGGATTTCCAAGTCTCCACCCCATTGACGTCAA
TGGGAGTTTGTTTTGGCACCAAAATCAACGGGACTTTCCAAAATGTCGTAACAACTCCGCCCCATTGACG
CAAATGGGCGGTAGGCGTGTACGGTGGGAGGTCTATATAAGCAGAGCTCTCTGGCTAACTAGAGAACCCA
CTGCTTACTGGCTTATCGAAATTAATACGACTCACTATAGGGAGACCCAAGCTGGCTAGCGTTTAAACTT
AAGCTTGGTACCGAGCTCGGATCCACTAGTCCAGTGTGGTGGAATTCTGCAGATATCCAGCACAGTGGCG
GCCGCGCCACCATGAAGACGATCATCGCCCTGAGCTACATCTTCTGCCTGGTATTCGCCGACTACAAGGA
CGATGATGACGCCAGCATCGAT
[1413 nt withheld, positions 1073-2485]
ATCGATACCGGTGGACGCACCCCACCCAGCCTGGGTCCCCAAGATGAGTCCTGCACCACCGCCAGCTCCT
CCCTGGCCAAGGACACTTCATCGACCGGTGAGAACCTGTACTTCCAGCTAAGATTAGATAAAAGTAAAGT
GATTAACAGCGCATTAGAGCTGCTTAATGAGGTCGGAATCGAAGGTTTAACAACCCGTAAACTCGCCCAG
AAGCTAGGTGTAGAGCAGCCTACATTGTATTGGCATGTAAAAAATAAGCGGGCTTTGCTCGACGCCTTAG
CCATTGAGATGTTAGATAGGCACCATACTCACTTTTGCCCTTTAGAAGGGGAAAGCTGGCAAGATTTTTT
ACGTAATAACGCTAAAAGTTTTAGATGTGCTTTACTAAGTCATCGCGATGGAGCAAAAGTACATTTAGGT
ACACGGCCTACAGAAAAACAGTATGAAACTCTCGAAAATCAATTAGCCTTTTTATGCCAACAAGGTTTTT
CACTAGAGAATGCATTATATGCACTCAGCGCTGTGGGGCATTTTACTTTAGGTTGCGTATTGGAAGATCA
AGAGCATCAAGTCGCTAAAGAAGAAAGGGAAACACCTACTACTGATAGTATGCCGCCATTATTACGACAA
GCTATCGAATTATTTGATCACCAAGGTGCAGAGCCAGCCTTCTTATTCGGCCTTGAATTGATCATATGCG
GATTAGAAAAACAACTTAAATGTGAAAGTGGGTCCGCGTACAGCCGCGCGCGTACGAAAAACAATTACGG
GTCTACCATCGAGGGCCTGCTCGATCTCCCGGACGACGACGCCCCCGAAGAGGCGGGGCTGGCGGCTCCG
CGCCTGTCCTTTCTCCCCGCGGGACACACGCGCAGACTGTCGACGGCCCCCCCGACCGATGTCAGCCTGG
GGGACGAGCTCCACTTAGACGGCGAGGACGTGGCGATGGCGCATGCCGACGCGCTAGACGATTTCGATCT
GGACATGTTGGGGGACGGGGATTCCCCGGGTCCGGGATTTACCCCCCACGACTCCGCCCCCTACGGCGCT
CTGGATATGGCCGACTTCGAGTTTGAGCAGATGTTTACCGATGCCCTTGGAATTGACGAGTACGGTGGGT
AGTCTAGAGGGCCCGTTTAAACCCGCTGATCAGCCTCGACTGTGCCTTCTAGTTGCCAGCCATCTGTTGT
TTGCCCCTCCCCCGTGCCTTCCTTGACCCTGGAAGGTGCCACTCCCACTGTCCTTTCCTAATAAAATGAG
GAAATTGCATCGCATTGTCTGAGTAGGTGTCATTCTATTCTGGGGGGTGGGGTGGGGCAGGACAGCAAGG
GGGAGGATTGGGAAGACAATAGCAGGCATGCTGGGGATGCGGTGGGCTCTATGGCTTCTGAGGCGGAAAG
AACCAGCTGGGGCTCTAGGGGGTATCCCC
[124 nt withheld, positions 3915-4038]
C
[91 nt withheld, positions 4040-4130]
A
[49 nt withheld, positions 4132-4180]
CCTTTGACGTTGGAGTCCACGTTCTTT
[37 nt withheld, positions 4208-4244]
ACCCTATCTCGGTCTATTCTTTTGATTTATAAGGGATTTTGCCGATTTCGGCCTATTGGTTAAAAAATGA
GCTGATTTAACAAAAATTTAACGCGAATTAATTCTGTGGAATGTGTGTCAGTTAGGGTGTGGAAAGTCCC
CAGGCTCCCCAGCAGGCAGAAGTATGCAAAGCATGCATCTCAATTAGTCAGCAACCAGGTGTGGAAAGTC
CCCAGGCTCCCCAGCAGGCAGAAGTATGCAAAGCATGCATCTCAATTAGTCAGCAACCATAGTCCCGCCC
CTAACTCCGCCCATCCCGCCCCTAACTCCGCCCAGTTCCGCCCATTCTCCGCCCCATGGCTGACTAATTT
TTTTTATTTATGCAGAGGCCGAGGCCGCCTCTGCCTCTGAGCTATTCCAGAAGTAGTGAGGAGGCTTTTT
TGGAGGCCTAGGCTTTTGCAAAAAGCTCCCGGGAGCTTGTATATCCATTTTCGGATCTGATCAAGAGACA
GGATGAGGATCGTTTCGCATGATTGAACAAGATGGATTGCACGCAGGTTCTCCGGCCGCTTGGGTGGAGA
GGCTATTCGGCTATGACTGGGCACAACAGACAATCGGCTGCTCTGATGCCGCCGTGTTCCGGCTGTCAGC
GCAGGGGCGCCCGGTTCTTTTTGTCAAGACCGACCTGTCCGGTGCCCTGAATGAACTGCAGGACGAGGCA
GCGCGGCTATCGTGGCTGGCCACGACGGGCGTTCCTTGCGCAGCTGTGCTCGACGTTGTCACTGAAGCGG
GAAGGGACTGGCTGCTATTGGGCGAAGTGCCGGGGCAGGATCTCCTGTCATCTCACCTTGCTCCTGCCGA
GAAAGTATCCATCATGGCTGATGCAATGCGGCGGCTGCATACGCTTGATCCGGCTACCTGCCCATTCGAC
CACCAAGCGAAACATCGCATCGAGCGAGCACGTACTCGGATGGAAGCCGGTCTTGTCGATCAGGATGATC
TGGACGAAGAGCATCAGGGGCTCGCGCCAGCCGAACTGTTCGCCAGGCTCAAGGCGCGCATGCCCGACGG
CGAGGATCTCGTCGTGACCCATGGCGATGCCTGCTTGCCGAATATCATGGTGGAAAATGGCCGCTTTTCT
GGATTCATCGACTGTGGCCGGCTGGGTGTGGCGGACCGCTATCAGGACATAGCGTTGGCTACCCGTGATA
TTGCTGAAGAGCTTGGCGGCGAATGGGCTGACCGCTTCCTCGTGCTTTACGGTATCGCCGCTCCCGATTC
GCAGCGCATCGCCTTCTATCGCCTTCTTGACGAGTTCTTCTGAGCGGGACTCTGGGGTTCGAAATGACCG
ACCAAGCGACGCCCAACCTGCCATCACGAGATTTCGATTCCACCGCCGCCTTCTATGAAAGGTTGGGCTT
CGGAATCGTTTTCCGGGACGCCGGCTGGATGATCCTCCAGCGCGGGGATCTCATGCTGGAGTTCTTCGCC
CACCCCAACTTGTTTATTGCAGCTTATAATGGTTACAAATAAAGCAATAGCATCACAAATTTCACAAATA
AAGCATTTTTTTCACTGCATTCTAGTTGTGGTTTGTCCAAACTCATCAATGTATCTTATCATGTCTGTAT
ACCGTCGACCTCTAGCTAGAGCTTGGCGTAATCATGGTCATAGCTGTTTCCTGTGTGAAATTGTTATCCG
CTCACAATTCCACACAACATACGAGCCGGAAGCATAAAGTGTAAAGCCTGGGGTGCCTAATGAGTGAGCT
AACTCACATTAATTGCGTTGCGCTCACTGCCCGCTTTCCAGTCGGGAAACCTGTCGTGCCAGCTGCATTA
ATGAATCGGCCAACGCGCGGGGAGAGGCGGTTTGCGTATTGGGCGCTCTTCCGCTTCCTCGCTCACTGAC
TCGCTGCGCTCGGTCGTTCGGCTGCGGCGAGCGGTATCAGCTCACTCAAAGGCGGTAATACGGTTATCCA
CAGAATCAGGGGATAACGCAGGAAAGAACATGTGAGCAAAAGGCCAGCAAAAGGCCAGGAACCGTAAAAA
GGCCGCGTTGCTGGCGTTTTTCCATAGGCTCCGCCCCCCTGACGAGCATCACAAAAATCGACGCTCAAGT
CAGAGGTGGCGAAACCCGACAGGACTATAAAGATACCAGGCGTTTCCCCCTGGAAGCTCCCTCGTGCGCT
CTCCTGTTCCGACCCTGCCGCTTACCGGATACCTGTCCGCCTTTCTCCCTTCGGGAAGCGTGGCGCTTTC
TCATAGCTCACGCTGTAGGTATCTCAGTTCGGTGTAGGTCGTTCGCTCCAAGCTGGGCTGTGTGCACGAA
CCCCCCGTTCAGCCCGACCGCTGCGCCTTATCCGGTAACTATCGTCTTGAGTCCAACCCGGTAAGACACG
ACTTATCGCCACTGGCAGCAGCCACTGGTAACAGGATTAGCAGAGCGAGGTATGTAGGCGGTGCTACAGA
GTTCTTGAAGTGGTGGCCTAACTACGGCTACACTAGAAGAACAGTATTTGGTATCTGCGCTCTGCTGAAG
CCAGTTACCTTCGGAAAAAGAGTTGGTAGCTCTTGATCCGGCAAACAAACCACCGCTGGTAGCGGTGGTT
TTTTTGTTTGCAAGCAGCAGATTACGCGCAGAAAAAAAGGATCTCAAGAAGATCCTTTGATCTTTTCTAC
GGGGTCTGACGCTCAGTGGAACGAAAACTCACGTTAAGGGATTTTGGTCATGAGATTATCAAAAAGGATC
TTCACCTAGATCCTTTTAAATTAAAAATGAAGTTTTAAATCAATCTAAAGTATATATGAGTAAACTTGGT
CTGACAGTTACCAATGCTTAATCAGTGAGGCACCTATCTCAGCGATCTGTCTATTTCGTTCATCCATAGT
TGCCTGACTCCCCGTCGTGTAGATAACTACGATACGGGAGGGCTTACCATCTGGCCCCAGTGCTGCAATG
ATACCGCGAGACCCACGCTCACCGGCTCCAGATTTATCAGCAATAAACCAGCCAGCCGGAAGGGCCGAGC
GCAGAAGTGGTCCTGCAACTTTATCCGCCTCCATCCAGTCTATTAATTGTTGCCGGGAAGCTAGAGTAAG
TAGTTCGCCAGTTAATAGTTTGCGCAACGTTGTTGCCATTGCTACAGGCATCGTGGTGTCACGCTCGTCG
TTTGGTATGGCTTCATTCAGCTCCGGTTCCCAACGATCAAGGCGAGTTACATGATCCCCCATGTTGTGCA
AAAAAGCGGTTAGCTCCTTCGGTCCTCCGATCGTTGTCAGAAGTAAGTTGGCCGCAGTGTTATCACTCAT
GGTTATGGCAGCACTGCATAATTCTCTTACTGTCATGCCATCCGTAAGATGCTTTTCTGTGACTGGTGAG
TACTCAACCAAGTCATTCTGAGAATAGTGTATGCGGCGACCGAGTTGCTCTTGCCCGGCGTCAATACGGG
ATAATACCGCGCCACATAGCAGAACTTTAAAAGTGCTCATCATTGGAAAACGTTCTTCGGGGCGAAAACT
CTCAAGGATCTTACCGCTGTTGAGATCCAGTTCGATGTAACCCACTCGTGCACCCAACTGATCTTCAGCA
TCTTTTACTTTCACCAGCGTTTCTGGGTGAGCAAAAACAGGAAGGCAAAATGCCGCAAAAAAGGGAATAA
GGGCGACACGGAAATGTTGAATACTCATACTCTTCCTTTTTCAATATTATTGAAGCATTTATCAGGGTTA
TTGTCTCATGAGCGGATACATATTTGAATGTATTTAGAAAAATAAACAAATAGGGGTTCCGCGCACATTT
CCCCGAAAAGTGCCACCTGACGTC
