>Addgene plasmid #66409 | HTR2A-Tango | depositor partial sequence | sequence record 113431 | empty Tango
GACGGATCGGGAGATCTCCCGATCCCCTATGGTGCACTCTCAGTACAATCTGCTCTGATGCCGCATAGTT
AAGCCAGTATCTGCTCCCTGCTTGTGTGTTGGAGGTCGCTGAGTAGTGCGCGAGCAAAATTTAAGCTACA
ACAAGGCAAGGCTTGACCGACAATTGCATGAAGAATCTGCTTAGGGTTAGGCGTTTTGCGCTGCTTCGCG
ATGTACGGGCCAGATATACGCGTTGACATTGATTATTGACTAGTTATTAATAGTAATCAATTACGGGGTC
ATTAGTTCATAGCCCATATATGGAGTTCCGCGTTACATAACTTACGGTAAATGGCCCGCCTGGCTGACCG
CCCAACGACCCCCGCCCATTGACGTCAATAATGACGTATGTTCCCATAGTAACGCCAATAGGGACTTTCC
ATTGACGTCAATGGGTGGAGTATTTACGGTAAACTGCCCACTTGGCAGTACATCAAGTGTATCATATGCC
AAGTACGCCCCCTATTGACGTCAATGACGGTAAATGGCCCGCCTGGCATTATGCCCAGTACATGACCTTA
TGGGACTTTCCTACTTGGCAGTACATCTACGTATTAGTCATCGCTATTACCATGGTGATGCGGTTTTGGC
AGTACATCAATGGGCGTGGATAGCGGTTTGACTCACGGGGATTTCCAAGTCTCCACCCCATTGACGTCAA
TGGGAGTTTGTTTTGGCACCAAAATCAACGGGACTTTCCAAAATGTCGTAACAACTCCGCCCCATTGACG
CAAATGGGCGGTAGGCGTGTACGGTGGGAGGTCTATATAAGCAGAGCTCTCTGGCTAACTAGAGAACCCA
CTGCTTACTGGCTTATCGAAATTAATACGACTCACTATAGGGAGACCCAAGCTGGCTAGCGTTTAAACTT
AAGCTTGGTACCGAGCTCGGATCCACTAGTCCAGTGTGGTGGAATTCTGCAGATATCCAGCACAGTGGCG
GCCGCGCCACCATGAAGACGATCATCGCCCTGAGCTACATCTTCTGCCTGGTATTCGCCGACTACAAGGA
CGATGATGACGCCAGCATCGATACCGGTGGACGCACCCCACCCAGCCTGGGTCCCCAAGATGAGTCCTGC
ACCACCGCCAGCTCCTCCCTGGCCAAGGACACTTCATCGACCGGTGAGAACCTGTACTTCCAGCTAAGAT
TAGATAAAAGTAAAGTGATTAACAGCGCATTAGAGCTGCTTAATGAGGTCGGAATCGAAGGTTTAACAAC
CCGTAAACTCGCCCAGAAGCTAGGTGTAGAGCAGCCTACATTGTATTGGCATGTAAAAAATAAGCGGGCT
TTGCTCGACGCCTTAGCCATTGAGATGTTAGATAGGCACCATACTCACTTTTGCCCTTTAGAAGGGGAAA
GCTGGCAAGATTTTTTACGTAATAACGCTAAAAGTTTTAGATGTGCTTTACTAAGTCATCGCGATGGAGC
AAAAGTACATTTAGGTACACGGCCTACAGAAAAACAGTATGAAACTCTCGAAAATCAATTAGCCTTTTTA
TGCCAACAAGGTTTTTCACTAGAGAATGCATTATATGCACTCAGCGCTGTGGGGCATTTTACTTTAGGTT
GCGTATTGGAAGATCAAGAGCATCAAGTCGCTAAAGAAGAAAGGGAAACACCTACTACTGATAGTATGCC
GCCATTATTACGACAAGCTATCGAATTATTTGATCACCAAGGTGCAGAGCCAGCCTTCTTATTCGGCCTT
GAATTGATCATATGCGGATTAGAAAAACAACTTAAATGTGAAAGTGGGTCCGCGTACAGCCGCGCGCGTA
CGAAAAACAATTACGGGTCTACCATCGAGGGCCTGCTCGATCTCCCGGACGACGACGCCCCCGAAGAGGC
GGGGCTGGCGGCTCCGCGCCTGTCCTTTCTCCCCGCGGGACACACGCGCAGACTGTCGACGGCCCCCCCG
ACCGATGTCAGCCTGGGGGACGAGCTCCACTTAGACGGCGAGGACGTGGCGATGGCGCATGCCGACGCGC
TAGACGATTTCGATCTGGACATGTTGGGGGACGGGGATTCCCCGGGTCCGGGATTTACCCCCCACGACTC
CGCCCCCTACGGCGCTCTGGATATGGCCGACTTCGAGTTTGAGCAGATGTTTACCGATGCCCTTGGAATT
GACGAGTACGGTGGGTAGCTCGAGTCTAGAGGGCCCGTTTAAACCCGCTGATCAGCCTCGACTGTGCCTT
CTAGTTGCCAGCCATCTGTTGTTTGCCCCTCCCCCGTGCCTTCCTTGACCCTGGAAGGTGCCACTCCCAC
TGTCCTTTCCTAATAAAATGAGGAAATTGCATCGCATTGTCTGAGTAGGTGTCATTCTATTCTGGGGGGT
GGGGTGGGGCAGGACAGCAAGGGGGAGGATTGGGAAGACAATAGCAGGCATGCTGGGGATGCGGTGGGCT
CTATGGCTTCTGAGGCGGAAAGAACCAGCTGGGGCTCTAGGGGGTATCCCC
[124 nt withheld, positions 2502-2625]
C
[91 nt withheld, positions 2627-2717]
A
[49 nt withheld, positions 2719-2767]
CCTTTGACGTTGGAGTCCACGTTCTTT
[37 nt withheld, positions 2795-2831]
ACCCTATCTCGGTCTATTCTTTTGATTTATAAGGGATTTTGCCGATTTCGGCCTATTGGTTAAAAAATGA
GCTGATTTAACAAAAATTTAACGCGAATTAATTCTGTGGAATGTGTGTCAGTTAGGGTGTGGAAAGTCCC
CAGGCTCCCCAGCAGGCAGAAGTATGCAAAGCATGCATCTCAATTAGTCAGCAACCAGGTGTGGAAAGTC
CCCAGGCTCCCCAGCAGGCAGAAGTATGCAAAGCATGCATCTCAATTAGTCAGCAACCATAGTCCCGCCC
CTAACTCCGCCCATCCCGCCCCTAACTCCGCCCAGTTCCGCCCATTCTCCGCCCCATGGCTGACTAATTT
TTTTTATTTATGCAGAGGCCGAGGCCGCCTCTGCCTCTGAGCTATTCCAGAAGTAGTGAGGAGGCTTTTT
TGGAGGCCTAGGCTTTTGCAAAAAGCTCCCGGGAGCTTGTATATCCATTTTCGGATCTGATCAAGAGACA
GGATGAGGATCGTTTCGCATGATTGAACAAGATGGATTGCACGCAGGTTCTCCGGCCGCTTGGGTGGAGA
GGCTATTCGGCTATGACTGGGCACAACAGACAATCGGCTGCTCTGATGCCGCCGTGTTCCGGCTGTCAGC
GCAGGGGCGCCCGGTTCTTTTTGTCAAGACCGACCTGTCCGGTGCCCTGAATGAACTGCAGGACGAGGCA
GCGCGGCTATCGTGGCTGGCCACGACGGGCGTTCCTTGCGCAGCTGTGCTCGACGTTGTCACTGAAGCGG
GAAGGGACTGGCTGCTATTGGGCGAAGTGCCGGGGCAGGATCTCCTGTCATCTCACCTTGCTCCTGCCGA
GAAAGTATCCATCATGGCTGATGCAATGCGGCGGCTGCATACGCTTGATCCGGCTACCTGCCCATTCGAC
CACCAAGCGAAACATCGCATCGAGCGAGCACGTACTCGGATGGAAGCCGGTCTTGTCGATCAGGATGATC
TGGACGAAGAGCATCAGGGGCTCGCGCCAGCCGAACTGTTCGCCAGGCTCAAGGCGCGCATGCCCGACGG
CGAGGATCTCGTCGTGACCCATGGCGATGCCTGCTTGCCGAATATCATGGTGGAAAATGGCCGCTTTTCT
GGATTCATCGACTGTGGCCGGCTGGGTGTGGCGGACCGCTATCAGGACATAGCGTTGGCTACCCGTGATA
TTGCTGAAGAGCTTGGCGGCGAATGGGCTGACCGCTTCCTCGTGCTTTACGGTATCGCCGCTCCCGATTC
GCAGCGCATCGCCTTCTATCGCCTTCTTGACGAGTTCTTCTGAGCGGGACTCTGGGGTTCGAAATGACCG
ACCAAGCGACGCCCAACCTGCCATCACGAGATTTCGATTCCACCGCCGCCTTCTATGAAAGGTTGGGCTT
CGGAATCGTTTTCCGGGACGCCGGCTGGATGATCCTCCAGCGCGGGGATCTCATGCTGGAGTTCTTCGCC
CACCCCAACTTGTTTATTGCAGCTTATAATGGTTACAAATAAAGCAATAGCATCACAAATTTCACAAATA
AAGCATTTTTTTCACTGCATTCTAGTTGTGGTTTGTCCAAACTCATCAATGTATCTTATCATGTCTGTAT
ACCGTCGACCTCTAGCTAGAGCTTGGCGTAATCATGGTCATAGCTGTTTCCTGTGTGAAATTGTTATCCG
CTCACAATTCCACACAACATACGAGCCGGAAGCATAAAGTGTAAAGCCTGGGGTGCCTAATGAGTGAGCT
AACTCACATTAATTGCGTTGCGCTCACTGCCCGCTTTCCAGTCGGGAAACCTGTCGTGCCAGCTGCATTA
ATGAATCGGCCAACGCGCGGGGAGAGGCGGTTTGCGTATTGGGCGCTCTTCCGCTTCCTCGCTCACTGAC
TCGCTGCGCTCGGTCGTTCGGCTGCGGCGAGCGGTATCAGCTCACTCAAAGGCGGTAATACGGTTATCCA
CAGAATCAGGGGATAACGCAGGAAAGAACATGTGAGCAAAAGGCCAGCAAAAGGCCAGGAACCGTAAAAA
GGCCGCGTTGCTGGCGTTTTTCCATAGGCTCCGCCCCCCTGACGAGCATCACAAAAATCGACGCTCAAGT
CAGAGGTGGCGAAACCCGACAGGACTATAAAGATACCAGGCGTTTCCCCCTGGAAGCTCCCTCGTGCGCT
CTCCTGTTCCGACCCTGCCGCTTACCGGATACCTGTCCGCCTTTCTCCCTTCGGGAAGCGTGGCGCTTTC
TCATAGCTCACGCTGTAGGTATCTCAGTTCGGTGTAGGTCGTTCGCTCCAAGCTGGGCTGTGTGCACGAA
CCCCCCGTTCAGCCCGACCGCTGCGCCTTATCCGGTAACTATCGTCTTGAGTCCAACCCGGTAAGACACG
ACTTATCGCCACTGGCAGCAGCCACTGGTAACAGGATTAGCAGAGCGAGGTATGTAGGCGGTGCTACAGA
GTTCTTGAAGTGGTGGCCTAACTACGGCTACACTAGAAGAACAGTATTTGGTATCTGCGCTCTGCTGAAG
CCAGTTACCTTCGGAAAAAGAGTTGGTAGCTCTTGATCCGGCAAACAAACCACCGCTGGTAGCGGTTTTT
TTGTTTGCAAGCAGCAGATTACGCGCAGAAAAAAAGGATCTCAAGAAGATCCTTTGATCTTTTCTACGGG
GTCTGACGCTCAGTGGAACGAAAACTCACGTTAAGGGATTTTGGTCATGAGATTATCAAAAAGGATCTTC
ACCTAGATCCTTTTAAATTAAAAATGAAGTTTTAAATCAATCTAAAGTATATATGAGTAAACTTGGTCTG
ACAGTTACCAATGCTTAATCAGTGAGGCACCTATCTCAGCGATCTGTCTATTTCGTTCATCCATAGTTGC
CTGACTCCCCGTCGTGTAGATAACTACGATACGGGAGGGCTTACCATCTGGCCCCAGTGCTGCAATGATA
CCGCGAGACCCACGCTCACCGGCTCCAGATTTATCAGCAATAAACCAGCCAGCCGGAAGGGCCGAGCGCA
GAAGTGGTCCTGCAACTTTATCCGCCTCCATCCAGTCTATTAATTGTTGCCGGGAAGCTAGAGTAAGTAG
TTCGCCAGTTAATAGTTTGCGCAACGTTGTTGCCATTGCTACAGGCATCGTGGTGTCACGCTCGTCGTTT
GGTATGGCTTCATTCAGCTCCGGTTCCCAACGATCAAGGCGAGTTACATGATCCCCCATGTTGTGCAAAA
AAGCGGTTAGCTCCTTCGGTCCTCCGATCGTTGTCAGAAGTAAGTTGGCCGCAGTGTTATCACTCATGGT
TATGGCAGCACTGCATAATTCTCTTACTGTCATGCCATCCGTAAGATGCTTTTCTGTGACTGGTGAGTAC
TCAACCAAGTCATTCTGAGAATAGTGTATGCGGCGACCGAGTTGCTCTTGCCCGGCGTCAATACGGGATA
ATACCGCGCCACATAGCAGAACTTTAAAAGTGCTCATCATTGGAAAACGTTCTTCGGGGCGAAAACTCTC
AAGGATCTTACCGCTGTTGAGATCCAGTTCGATGTAACCCACTCGTGCACCCAACTGATCTTCAGCATCT
TTTACTTTCACCAGCGTTTCTGGGTGAGCAAAAACAGGAAGGCAAAATGCCGCAAAAAAGGGAATAAGGG
CGACACGGAAATGTTGAATACTCATACTCTTCCTTTTTCAATATTATTGAAGCATTTATCAGGGTTATTG
TCTCATGAGCGGATACATATTTGAATGTATTTAGAAAAATAAACAAATAGGGGTTCCGCGCACATTTCCC
CGAAAAGTGCCACCTGACGTC
