>Addgene plasmid #66409 | HTR2A-Tango | depositor partial sequence | sequence record 113432 | HTR2A
[1413 nt withheld, positions 1-1413]
