>Addgene plasmid #66409 | HTR2A-Tango | addgene partial sequence | sequence record 120093 | CMV-F 5'-CGCAAATGGGCGGTAGGCGTG-3'
GCTCTCTGGCTAACTAGAGAACCCACTGGCTTACTGGCTTATCGAAATTAATACGACTCACTATAGGGAG
ACCCAAGCTGGCTAGCGTTTAAACTTAAGCTTGGTACCGAGCTCGGATCCACTAGTCCAGTGTGGTGGAA
TTCTGCAGATATCCAGCACAGTGGCGGCCGCGCCACCATGAAGACGATCATCGCCCTGAGCTACATCTTC
TGCCTGGTATTCGCCGACTACAAGGACGATGATGACGCCAGCATCGAT
[829 nt withheld, positions 259-1087]
