>Addgene plasmid #66409 | HTR2A-Tango | addgene partial sequence | sequence record 120094 | Tet-R 5'-GGCGAGTTTACGGGTTGTTA-3'
GCTCTAATGCGCTGTTAATCACTTTACTTTTATCTAATCTTAGCTGGAAGTACAGGTTCTCACCGGTCGA
TGAAGTGTCCTTGGCCAGGGAGGAGCTGGCGGTGGTGCAGGACTCATCTTGGGGACCCAGGCTGGGTGGG
GTGCGTCCACCGGTATCGAT
[867 nt withheld, positions 161-1027]
